Addgene plasmid #56449: EGFP-Talin-R-15
Purpose: Localization: Focal Adhesions, Excitation: 488, Emission: 507
Depositing lab: Michael Davidson. Depositing organization: Florida State University, Tallahassee.
Backbone
  Vector backbone: EGFP
  Backbone size w/o insert (bp): 4750
  Vector type: Mammalian Expression
  Selectable markers: Neomycin (select with G418)
Growth in bacteria
  Bacterial resistance: Kanamycin, 50 μg/mL
  Growth temperature: 37°C
  Growth strain: DH5alpha
  Copy number: High Copy
Gene/Insert
  Gene/Insert name: Talin R (alt name: NM_011602.5)
  Species: M. musculus (mouse)
  Mutation: Talin Rod Domain
  Promoter: CMV
  Tag / fusion protein: EGFP (N terminal on backbone)
  Cloning method: Unknown
  Sequencing primers: 5′ CMV-F; 3′ SV40pA-R
Terms and licenses: Academic/Nonprofit Terms; Industry Terms: Not Available to Industry
Depositor comments: Talin Actin Binding Module. Excitation = 488; Emission = 507
How to cite: EGFP-Talin-R-15 was a gift from Michael Davidson (Addgene plasmid # 56449)
