[The description below was written by a language model from this plasmid's Addgene catalogue record.]
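Description:
EGFP-Talin-R-15 is a mammalian expression plasmid built on an EGFP fusion backbone of about 4.75 kb (excluding the insert). It encodes a fluorescent fusion of enhanced green fluorescent protein to the rod domain of mouse talin. A CMV promoter, a strong constitutive viral promoter widely used in cultured mammalian cells, drives transcription. EGFP is supplied by the backbone and sits at the N terminus of the talin fragment. The listed 3′ sequencing primer suggests that an SV40 polyadenylation signal lies downstream of the insert. No feature table is provided, so this element, the replication origins and the linker between EGFP and talin are not documented, and the cloning method is recorded as unknown. The plasmid is maintained at high copy in E. coli under kanamycin selection. It also carries a neomycin resistance marker, which allows G418 selection of stably transfected mammalian cells.

The insert is not full-length talin. It is the rod region of the mouse talin transcript, which the depositor describes as the talin actin-binding module. Talin links integrin cytoplasmic tails to the actin cytoskeleton, and the stated purpose of the construct is to label focal adhesions. With EGFP excitation at 488 nm and emission at 507 nm, the fusion suits standard green-channel fluorescence microscopy. Typical applications would include live- or fixed-cell imaging of adhesion sites and their dynamics, although the record gives no specific experimental context beyond the localization. The exact residue boundaries of the rod fragment are not stated, and the meaning of the "15" in the name is not explained.
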