>Addgene plasmid #56449 | EGFP-Talin-R-15 | depositor partial sequence | sequence record 87342 | insert sequence
GACGTCAGATCCGCTAGCGCTACCGGTCGCCACCATGGTGAGCAAGGGCGAGGAGCTGTTCACCGGGGTG
GTGCCCATCCTGGTCGAGCTGGACGGCGACGTAAACGGCCACAAGTTCAGCGTGTCCGGCGAGGGCGAGG
GCGATGCCACCTACGGCAAGCTGACCCTGAAGTTCATCTGCACCACCGGCAAGCTGCCCGTGCCCTGGCC
CACCCTCGTGACCACCCTGACCTACGGCGTGCAGTGCTTCAGCCGCTACCCCGACCACATGAAGCAGCAC
GACTTCTTCAAGTCCGCCATGCCCGAAGGCTACGTCCAGGAGCGCACCATCTTCTTCAAGGACGACGGCA
ACTACAAGACCCGCGCCGAGGTGAAGTTCGAGGGCGACACCCTGGTGAACCGCATCGAGCTGAAGGGCAT
CGACTTCAAGGAGGACGGCAACATCCTGGGGCACAAGCTGGAGTACAACTACAACAGCCACAACGTCTAT
ATCATGGCCGACAAGCAGAAGAACGGCATCAAGGTGAACTTCAAGATCCGCCACAACATCGAGGACGGCA
GCGTGCAGCTCGCCGACCACTACCAGCAGAACACCCCCATCGGCGACGGCCCCGTGCTGCTGCCCGACAA
CCACTACCTGAGCACCCAGTCCGCCCTGAGCAAAGACCCCAACGAGAAGCGCGATCACATGGTCCTGCTG
GAGTTCGTGACCGCCGCCGGGATCACTCTCGGCATGGACGAGCTGTACAAGTCCGGACTCAGATCTCGAG
CTCAAGCTAGCTTCGAATTCGCCACCATGCAGCAGTACAACCGAGTGGGGAAAGTGGAGCACGGCTCTGT
GGCTCTGCCAGCCATCATGCGCTCTGGAGCCTCTGGTCCTGAGAATTTCCAGGTGGGGAGCATGCCACCT
GCCCAGCAGCAGATCACCAGTGGCCAGATGCACCGAGGACACATGCCACCTCTGACTTCAGCCCAGCAGG
CGCTCACTGGAACCATTAACTCCAGCATGCAGGCTGTGCAGGCTGCCCAGGCCACTCTGGATGACTTTGA
GACTCTACCCCCTCTTGGCCAGGATGCTGCCTCCAAAGCTTGGCGTAAGAACAAGATGGATGAATCAAAG
CATGAGATCCACTCCCAGGTAGATGCCATCACAGCTGGCACTGCCTCTGTGGTAAACCTGACAGCAGGAG
ATCCTGCAGAGACAGACTATACAGCAGTGGGCTGTGCAGTCACCACCATCTCTTCCAACCTGACGGAGAT
GTCCCGTGGGGTGAAGCTATTGGCTGCCCTGCTGGAGGATGAAGGCGGCAATGGCCGGCCCCTTCTGCAA
GCAGCAAAGGGCCTTGCAGGGGCTGTGTCGGAACTGCTTCGCAGTGCTCAGCCCGCCAGCGCTGAGCCTC
GTCAGAACCTGCTGCAGGCAGCCGGGAACGTGGGCCAGGCCAGTGGGGAGCTGTTGCAGCAAATTGGGGA
AAGTGACACTGACCCCCACTTCCAGGATGTTCTAATGCAGCTAGCAAACGCAGTGGCAAGTGCTGCAGCC
GCCCTGGTCCTCAAGGCCAAGAGTGTGGCCCAGCGCACAGAGGATTCCGGGCTTCAGACCCAAGTGATTG
CTGCAGCTACGCAATGTGCTCTGTCCACTTCCCAGCTGGTGGCCTGTACCAAGGTGGTAGCACCTACAAT
CAGCTCACCTGTGTGCCAAGAACAGCTAGTCGAGGCTGGGCGACTGGTGGCCAAAGCTGTGGAGGGCTGT
GTGTCTGCCTCGCAAGCAGCTACAGAAGATGGACAGCTGCTTCGAGGGGTAGGAGCAGCAGCCACGGCTG
TCACCCAGGCCCTCAATGAGCTGCTGCAGCACGTGAAGGCCCACGCCACCGGAGCTGGGCCTGCCGGTCG
GTATGACCAAGCCACTGATACCATCCTCACCGTCACTGAAAACATCTTCAGCTCCATGGGTGATGCTGGG
GAGATGGTGCGCCAGGCCCGCATCCTGGCCCAAGCCACCTCAGACCTGGTCAATGCTATCAAGGCCGATG
CTGAGGGGGAGAGTGATCTGGAGAACTCTAGAAAGCTCCTGAGTGCTGCCAAGATCCTCGCTGATGCCAC
CGCCAAGATGGTGGAGGCGGCCAAGGGAGCAGCCGCCCACCCTGACAGTGAGGAACAGCAGCAGCGACTG
CGTGAAGCAGCTGAGGGGCTTCGCATGGCCACCAATGCAGCTGCGCAGAACGCCATCAAGAAGAAGTTGG
TGCAGCGCCTGGAGCATGCAGCCAAGCAAGCTGCAGCCTCTGCAACACAGACCATTGCTGCAGCCCAACA
TGCAGCCTCTGCCCCCAAGGCCTCTGCGGGCCCCCAGCCCCTACTGGTGCAGAGCTGTAAGGCCGTGGCA
GAGCAGATTCCGTTGCTGGTGCAGGGTGTCCGAGGAAGTCAAGCTCAGCCTGACAGCCCTAGTGCTCAGC
TCGCCCTCATTGCTGCCAGCCAGAGCTTCCTGCAGCCAGGTGGGAAGATGGTGGCAGCGGCAAAAGCCTC
AGTGCCAACAATTCAGGACCAGGCTTCAGCGATGCAGCTGAGTCAGTGCGCAAAGAACCTAGGCACTGCC
CTGGCCGAGCTGCGCACTGCTGCTCAGAAGGCTCAGGAGGCATGTGGACCTTTGGAGATGGATTCTGCAC
TGAGTGTTGTACAAAATCTAGAGAAAGACCTACAGGAAATAAAAGCAGCAGCTCGAGATGGCAAGCTTAA
GCCCTTACCTGGGGAAACAATGGAGAAGTGTACCCAAGATCTTGGCAACAGCACCAAAGCGGTGAGCTCT
GCCATCGCCAAGCTGCTGGGGGAGATTGCCCAGGGCAATGAGAACTATGCAGGTATTGCAGCTCGGGATG
TAGCTGGTGGACTAAGGTCACTAGCCCAGGCTGCGCGGGGTGTGGCTGCGCTGACATCAGATCCTGCAGT
GCAGGCCATTGTGCTTGACACAGCCAGCGACGTTCTGGACAAGGCCAGCAGCCTCATTGAAGAGGCAAAA
AAAGCATCTGGACACCCAGGGGACCCAGAAAGCCAGCAAAGGCTTGCTCAGGTAGCTAAAGCAGTGACCC
AAGCCCTGAACCGCTGTGTCAGCTGCCTGCCTGGCCAAAGAGACGTGGATAATGCCCTACGAGCCGTTGG
AGATGCCAGCAAGCGACTCCTGAGTGACTTGCTTCCTCCAAGCACGGGGACATTTCAAGAAGCACAGAGC
CGATTGAATGAAGCTGCAGCTGGGTTAAATCAGGCCGCCACAGAACTGGTGCAAGCCTCCCGAGGAACTC
CTCAGGACCTGGCTCGGGCCTCCGGCCGATTTGGACAGGACTTCAGCACCTTCCTGGAAGCTGGTGTGGA
GATGGCCGGACAGGCCCCGAGCCAGGAGGACCGAGCCCAGGTGGTGTCCAACCTGAAGGGCATATCCATG
TCTTCAAGCAAACTTCTCCTTGCCGCTAAGGCCTTGTCCACAGACCCTGCTTCTCCCAACCTCAAGAGTC
AGCTGGCTGCGGCTGCCCGGGCAGTGACGGACAGCATCAACCAGCTCATCACCATGTGCACCCAGCAGGC
ACCTGGCCAGAAGGAGTGTGACAATGCACTTCGGCAGCTAGAGACAGTCCGAGAACTCCTGGAGAATCCA
GTCCAGCCCATCAACGACATGTCCTACTTCGGTTGCTTGGACAGTGTCATGGAGAACTCCAAGGTCCTAG
GTGAGGCCATGACTGGCATCTCCCAAAATGCCAAGAATGGAAATCTGCCGGAGTTTGGAGATGCCATTGC
CACAGCCTCCAAGGCTCTCTGTGGCTTCACGGAGGCAGCCGCACAGGCAGCATATCTAGTTGGTGTCTCT
GACCCCAACAGCCAAGCTGGACAGCAAGGACTGGTGGAACCCACACAGTTTGCCCGTGCAAACCAGGCAA
TTCAGATGGCCTGTCAGAGTCTGGGGGAGCCTGGCTGTACCCAGGCCCAGGTGTTATCTGCAGCCACTAT
TGTAGCCAAACACACATCTGCATTGTGTAACAGCTGTCGCCTGGCTTCCGCTAGGACTGCCAATCCCACT
GCCAAGCGCCAGTTTGTACAGTCAGCCAAGGAGGTGGCCAACAGTACAGCCAATCTTGTCAAGACCATCA
AGGCACTAGATGGGGACTTCACAGAAGAGAACCGTGCCCAGTGCCGAGCAGCCACAGCCCCTCTGCTGGA
AGCTGTGGATAACCTGAGTGCCTTTGCCTCCAACCCTGAGTTCTCCAGCGTCCCTGCCCAGATCAGCCCT
GAGGGCAGAGCAGCCATGGAGCCCATTGTAATCTCTGCTAAGACAATGTTGGAGAGTGCTGGAGGGCTCA
TCCAGACAGCTCGGGCGTTAGCAGTCAATCCCCGAGACCCCCCACGTTGGTCTGTGCTAGCTGGCCACTC
TCGGACTGTCTCAGATTCCATCAAGAAACTTATTACAAGCATGAGGGACAAAGCCCCAGGGCAGCTGGAG
TGTGAGACAGCCATTGCGGCTCTGAACAGCTGCTTGCGGGACCTAGATCAGGCTTCGCTTGCCGCTGTCA
GCCAGCAGCTTGCTCCCCGTGAAGGAATCTCTCAAGAGGCTTTGCACACCCAGATGCTCACTGCAGTGCA
AGAAATTTCTCATCTCATTGAGCCGCTGGCCAGCGCTGCTCGGGCTGAAGCCTCCCAGCTGGGACACAAG
GTGTCCCAAATGGCCCAGTACTTTGAACCACTCACCCTGGCTGCAGTGGGTGCTGCGTCTAAGACCCTGA
GCCACCCGCAGCAGATGGCACTTCTGGACCAGACTAAAACGTTGGCAGAGTCTGCCTTGCAGTTGCTATA
TACTGCCAAGGAGGCTGGTGGTAACCCCAAGCAAGCAGCACACACCCAGGAAGCCCTGGAGGAGGCTGTG
CAGATGATGACAGAGGCCGTAGAAGACCTGACGACGACCCTCAACGAAGCAGCCAGTGCTGCAGGAGTCG
TTGGCGGCATGGTGGACTCTATCACTCAGGCCATCAACCAGCTAGATGAAGGACCTATGGGTGACCCAGA
AGGCTCATTCGTAGATTACCAGACAACCATGGTGAGGACAGCCAAGGCCATTGCTGTCACTGTTCAGGAG
ATGGTAACCAAGTCAAACACCAGCCCTGAAGAGCTAGGCCCTCTTGCCAACCAGCTGACCAGTGACTATG
GCCGACTGGCCTCACAAGCCAAGCCTGCAGCTGTGGCTGCTGAAAATGAAGAGATAGGCGCTCACATCAA
ACACCGAGTACAGGAGCTGGGCCATGGCTGCTCTGCTCTGGTCACCAAGGCAGGTGCCTTGCAGTGTAGC
CCCAGTGATGTCTACACCAAGAAGGAGCTCATAGAGTGTGCCCGCAGAGTGTCAGAGAAGGTCTCCCATG
TTCTGGCTGCACTCCAGGCTGGGAATCGTGGTACCCAGGCCTGCATTACAGCAGCCAGTGCTGTGTCTGG
TATCATTGCTGACCTCGACACCACCATCATGTTCGCTACTGCTGGCACACTTAACCGTGAGGGTGCTGAA
ACTTTTGCTGACCACCGGGAGGGTATCTTAAAGACAGCAAAGGTTCTTGTGGAGGACACCAAGGTCCTAG
TGCAGAATGCAGCTGGGAGCCAGGAGAAGTTGGCACAAGCCGCCCAGTCCTCCGTGGCCACCATTACCCG
CCTCGCTGATGTGGTCAAGCTCGGTGCAGCCAGCCTAGGAGCCGAAGACCCTGAAACTCAGGTGGTGCTG
ATCAATGCAGTAAAGGACGTAGCCAAGGCCCTGGGTGACCTCATCAGCGCTACGAAGGCTGCAGCGGGCA
AAGTTGGGGATGACCCTGCAGTGTGGCAGCTCAAGAACTCTGCCAAGGTGATGGTGACCAATGTGACATC
ATTGCTCAAGACAGTGAAGGCTGTGGAAGATGAGGCCACCAAAGGCACACGGGCCCTAGAGAAGACCTCT
ACCCCTGAAGACTTCATCCGAATGACCAAGGGTATTACTATGGCAACAGCCAAAGCCGTTGCTGCTGGCA
ATTCCTGTCGACAGGAAGATGTCATTGCCACAGCCAATCTGAGCCGACGGGCTATTGCGGACATGCTTCG
GGCTTGCAAGGAAGCAGCTTTCCACCCAGAAGTGGCGCCTGATGTACGGCTCCGAGCCCTGCACTATGGC
CGGGAGTGTGCCAATGGTTACCTGGAACTGCTGGACCACGTGCTGCTGACCCTTCAGAAGCCAAACCCAG
ACCTGAAGCAGCAGCTAACTGGACACTCAAAGCGGGTTGCTGGCTCTGTGACTGAGCTCATCCAGGCTGC
TGAAGCCATGAAAGGAACAGAGTGGGTGGACCCAGAGGACCCTACTGTCATTGCTGAGAATGAGCTCTTG
GGAGCCGCAGCCGCCATCGAGGCTGCAGCCAAGAAGCTGGAGCAGCTGAAGCCCAGGGCCAAACCCAAGG
AGGCGGATGAGTCCTTGAACTTTGAGGAACAAATCCTAGAAGCTGCCAAGTCCATCGCTGCAGCCACCAG
TGCACTGGTAAAGGCTGCGTCAGCAGCCCAGAGGGAGCTGGTGGCTCAAGGAAAGGTGGGCGCCATTCCA
GCCAATGCACTGGATGATGGGCAGTGGTCGCAGGGCCTCATTTCCGCTGCCCGTATGGTGGCTGCGGCCA
CCAACAATCTGTGTGAAGCAGCTAACGCAGCTGTCCAGGGCCATGCTAGCCAGGAGAAACTCATTTCCTC
AGCCAAGCAAGTAGCTGCCTCCACAGCTCAGCTCCTGGTAGCTTGCAAGGTCAAAGCAGATCAGGACTCT
GAGGCAATGAAACGGCTCCAGGCTGCTGGCAATGCAGTGAAGAGGGCCTCAGATAACCTGGTAAAGGCGG
CCCAGAAAGCTGCAGCCTTCGAAGACCAGGAGAATGAGACGGTGGTGGTGAAGGAGAAAATGGTTGGGGG
CATTGCCCAGATTATCGCAGCACAGGAAGAGATGCTTCGGAAGGAACGAGAGCTGGAAGAGGCTCGGAAA
AAGCTCGCCCAGATCCGGCAGCAGCAGTACAAGTTCTTGCCTTCAGAGCTTCGAGACGAGCACTAAAAAA
GCCCTGTGTATTTAATGCAGACCCAGCCCAGAGACTGTGCCTGCCACTACCAAAGCCTTCTGGGCTGCTC
AGGACCCAAGCTGCCCAACCCCAGCACTCCC
