>Addgene plasmid #56449 | EGFP-Talin-R-15 | addgene partial sequence | sequence record 140426 | EGFP-N 5'-CGTCGCCGTCCAGCTCGACCAG-3'
CCCATGGTGGCGACCGGTGCGGCGACGGCCAGGCCGAGGAGGCCGAGCAGCAACGGCACGGATAGCAGCA
TGGTGGCGCTAGCGGATCTGACGGTTCACTAAACCAGCTCTGCTTATATAGACCTCCCACCGTACACGCC
TACCGCCCATTTGCGTCAATGGGGCGGAGTTGTTACGACATTTTGGAAAGTCCCGTTGATTTTGGTGCCA
AAACAAACTCCCATTGACGTCAATGGGGTGGAGACTTGGAAATCCCCGTGAGTCAAACCGCTATCCACGC
CCATTGATGTACTGCCAAAACCGCATCACCATGGTAATAGCGATGACTAATACGTAGATGTACTGCCAAG
TAGGAAAGTCCCATAAGGTCATGTACTGGGCATAATGCCAGGCGGGCCATTTACCGTCATTGACGTCAAT
AGGGGGCGTACTTGGCATATGATACACTTGATGTACTGCCAAGTGGGCAGTTTACCGTAAATACTCCACC
CATTGACGTCAATGGAAAGTCCCTATTGGCGTTACTATGGGAACATACGTCATTATTGACGTCAATGGGC
GGGGGTCGTTGGGCGGTCAGCCAGGCGGGCCATTTACCGTAAGTTATGTAACGCGGAACTCCATATATGG
GCTATGAACTAATGACCCCGTAATTGATTACTATTAATAACTAATGCATGGCGGTAATACGGTTATCCAC
AGAATCAGGGGATAACGCAGGAAAGAACATGTGAGCAAAAGGCCAGCAAAAGGCCAGGAACCGTAAAAAG
GCCGCGTTGCTGGCGTTTTTCCATAGGCTCCGCCCCCCTGACGAGCATCACAAAAATCGACGCTCAAGTC
AGAGGTGGCGAAACCCGACAGGACTATAAAGATACCAGGCGTTTCCCCCCTGGAAGCTCC
