>Addgene plasmid #56449 | EGFP-Talin-R-15 | addgene partial sequence | sequence record 141655 | EGFP-C 5'-CATGGTCCTGCTGGAGTTCGTG-3'
GCTGTCAAGTCCGGAAAGGACGAGCTGTAAGAATTCTGCAGTCGACGGTACCGCGGGCCCGGGATCCACC
GGATCTAGATAACTGATCATAATCAGCCATACCACATTTGTAGAGGTTTTACTTGCTTTAAAAAACCTCC
CACACCTCCCCCTGAACCTGAAACATAAAATGAATGCAATTGTTGTTGTTAACTTGTTTATTGCAGCTTA
TAATGGTTACAAATAAAGCAATAGCATCACAAATTTCACAAATAAAGCATTTTTTTCACTGCATTCTAGT
TGTGGTTTGTCCAAACTCATCAATGTATCTTAACGCGTAAATTGTAAGCGTTAATATTTTGTTAAAATTC
GCGTTAAATTTTTGTTAAATCAGCTCATTTTTTAACCAATAGGCCGAAATCGGCAAAATCCCTTATAAAT
CAAAAGAATAGACCGAGATAGGGT
[37 nt withheld, positions 445-481]
AAAGAACGTGGACTCCAACGTCAAAGG
[49 nt withheld, positions 509-557]
T
[91 nt withheld, positions 559-649]
G
[124 nt withheld, positions 651-774]
CAGGTGGCACTTTT
